>Addgene plasmid #132747 | pJK_ToeRepG2_N19_trigger | addgene full sequence | sequence record 261836 | Addgene NGS Result
GGGACGGTTAAGTGATGCGACTTAACCGTACACTTTATCATCACCGCCTTTATCACTCTATTCACTTCAT
TCTTTATCACTAGCATAACCCCTTGGGGCCTCTAAACGGGTCTTGAGGGGTTTTTTGCTGAAACCTCAGG
CATTTGAGAAGCACACGGTCACACTGCTTCCGGTAGTCAATAAACCGGTAAACCAGCAATAGACATAAGC
GGCTATTTAACGACCCTGCCCTGAACCGACGACCGGGTCATCGTGGCCGGATCTTGCGGCCCCTCGGCTT
GAACGAATTGTTAGACATTATTTGCCGACTACCTTGGTGATCTCGCCTTTCACGTAGTGGACAAATTCTT
CCAACTGATCTGCGCGCGAGGCCAAGCGATCTTCTTCTTGTCCAAGATAAGCCTGTCTAGCTTCAAGTAT
GACGGGCTGATACTGGGCCGGCAGGCGCTCCATTGCCCAGTCGGCAGCGACATCCTTCGGCGCGATTTTG
CCGGTTACTGCGCTGTACCAAATGCGGGACAACGTAAGCACTACATTTCGCTCATCGCCAGCCCAGTCGG
GCGGCGAGTTCCATAGCGTTAAGGTTTCATTTAGCGCCTCAAATAGATCCTGTTCAGGAACCGGATCAAA
GAGTTCCTCCGCCGCTGGACCTACCAAGGCAACGCTATGTTCTCTTGCTTTTGTCAGCAAGATAGCCAGA
TCAATGTCGATCGTGGCTGGCTCGAAGATACCTGCAAGAATGTCATTGCGCTGCCATTCTCCAAATTGCA
GTTCGCGCTTAGCTGGATAACGCCACGGAATGATGTCGTCGTGCACAACAATGGTGACTTCTACAGCGCG
GAGAATCTCGCTCTCTCCAGGGGAAGCCGAAGTTTCCAAAAGGTCGTTGATCAAAGCTCGCCGCGTTGTT
TCATCAAGCCTTACGGTCACCGTAACCAGCAAATCAATATCACTGTGTGGCTTCAGGCCGCCATCCACTG
CGGAGCCGTACAAATGTACGGCCAGCAACGTCGGTTCGAGATGGCGCTCGATGACGCCAACTACCTCTGA
TAGTTGAGTCGATACTTCGGCGATCACCGCTTCCCTCATACTCTTCCTTTTTCAATATTATTGAAGCATT
TATCAGGGTTATTGTCTCATGAGCGGATACATATTTGAATGTATTTAGAAAAATAAACAAATAGCTAGCT
CACTCGGTCGCTACGCTCCGGGCGTGAGACTGCGGCGGGCGCTGCGGACACATACAAAGTTACCCACAGA
TTCCGTGGATAAGCAGGGGACTAACATGTGAGGCAAAACAGCAGGGCCGCGCCGGTGGCGTTTTTCCATA
GGCTCCGCCCTCCTGCCAGAGTTCACATAAACAGACGCTTTTCCGGTGCATCTGTGGGAGCCGTGAGGCT
CAACCATGAATCTGACAGTACGGGCGAAACCCGACAGGACTTAAAGATCCCCACCGTTTCCGGCGGGTCG
CTCCCTCTTGCGCTCTCCTGTTCCGACCCTGCCGTTTACCGGATACCTGTTCCGCCTTTCTCCCTTACGG
GAAGTGTGGCGCTTTCTCATAGCTCACACACTGGTATCTCGGCTCGGTGTAGGTCGTTCGCTCCAAGCTG
GGCTGTAAGCAAGAACTCCCCGTTCAGCCCGACTGCTGCGCCTTATCCGGTAACTGTTCACTTGAGTCCA
ACCCGGAAAAGCACGGTAAAACGCCACTGGCAGCAGCCATTGGTAACTGGGAGTTCGCAGAGGATTTGTT
TAGCTAAACACGCGGTTGCTCTTGAAGTGTGCGCCAAAGTCCGGCTACACTGGAAGGACAGATTTGGTTG
CTGTGCTCTGCGAAAGCCAGTTACCACGGTTAAGCAGTTCCCCAACTGACTTAACCTTCGATCAAACCAC
CTCCCCAGGTGGTTTTTTCGTTTACAGGGCAAAAGATTACGCGCAGAAAAAAAGGATCTCAAGAAGATCC
TTTGATCTTTTCTACTGAACCGCTCTAGATTTCAGTGCAATTTATCTCTTCAAATGTAGCACCTGAAGTC
AGCCCCATACGATATAAGTTGTAATTCTCATGTTAGTCATGCCCCGCGCCCACCGGAAGGAGCTGACTGG
GTTGAAGGCTCTCAAGGGCATCGGTCGAGATCCCGGTGCCTAATGAGTGAGCTAACTTACATTAATTGCG
TTGCGCTCACTGCCCGCTTTCCAGTCGGGAAACCTGTCGTGCCAGCTGCATTAATGAATCGGCCAACGCG
CGGGGAGAGGCGGTTTGCGTATTGGGCGCCAGGGTGGTTTTTCTTTTCACCAGTGAGACGGGCAACAGCT
GATTGCCCTTCACCGCCTGGCCCTGAGAGAGTTGCAGCAAGCGGTCCACGCTGGTTTGCCCCAGCAGGCG
AAAATCCTGTTTGATGGTGGTTAACGGCGGGATATAACATGAGCTGTCTTCGGTATCGTCGTATCCCACT
ACCGAGATGTCCGCACCAACGCGCAGCCCGGACTCGGTAATGGCGCGCATTGCGCCCAGCGCCATCTGAT
CGTTGGCAACCAGCATCGCAGTGGGAACGATGCCCTCATTCAGCATTTGCATGGTTTGTTGAAAACCGGA
CATGGCACTCCAGTCGCCTTCCCGTTCCGCTATCGGCTGAATTTGATTGCGAGTGAGATATTTATGCCAG
CCAGCCAGACGCAGACGCGCCGAGACAGAACTTAATGGGCCCGCTAACAGCGCGATTTGCTGGTGACCCA
ATGCGACCAGATGCTCCACGCCCAGTCGCGTACCGTCTTCATGGGAGAAAATAATACTGTTGATGGGTGT
CTGGTCAGAGACATCAAGAAATAACGCCGGAACATTAGTGCAGGCAGCTTCCACAGCAATGGCATCCTGG
TCATCCAGCGGATAGTTAATGATCAGCCCACTGACGCGTTGCGCGAGAAGATTGTGCACCGCCGCTTTAC
AGGCTTCGACGCCGCTTCGTTCTACCATCGACACCACCACGCTGGCACCCAGTTGATCGGCGCGAGATTT
AATCGCCGCGACAATTTGCGACGGCGCGTGCAGGGCCAGACTGGAGGTGGCAACGCCAATCAGCAACGAC
TGTTTGCCCGCCAGTTGTTGTGCCACGCGGTTGGGAATGTAATTCAGCTCCGCCATCGCCGCTTCCACTT
TTTCCCGCGTTTTCGCAGAAACGTGGCTGGCCTGGTTCACCACGCGGGAAACGGTCTGATAAGAGACACC
GGCATACTCTGCGACATCGTATAACGTTACTGGTTTCACATTCACCACCCTGAATTGACTCTCTTCCGGG
CGCTATCATGCCATACCGCGAAAGGTTTTGCGCCATTCGATGGTGTCCGGGATCTCGACGCTCTCCCTTA
TGAACGTGTACGGGCTATCTGGCTTTCGTTGCGCTAATACGACTCACTATA
Features (pLannotate 1.2.2; 9 found; start..end, strand, type, name):
     80..127     +  terminator     T7 terminator: transcription terminator for bacteriophage T7 RNA polymerase
    298..1089    -  CDS            SmR: aminoglycoside adenylyltransferase (Murphy, 1985); aadA; confers resistance to spectinomycin and streptomycin
   1090..1181    -  promoter       AmpR promoter: bla
   1229..1967    -  rep_origin     CloDF13 ori: Plasmids containing the CloDF13 (CDF) origin of replication can be propagated in E. coli cells that contain additional plasmids with compatible origins.
   2064..2128    -  CDS            TcR (fragment): tetracycline efflux protein; tet; confers resistance to tetracycline
   2143..2164    -  protein_bind   CAP binding site: CAP binding activates transcription in the presence of cAMP. E. coli catabolite activator protein
   2177..3259    -  CDS            lacI: lac repressor; lacI; The lac repressor binds to the lac operator to inhibit transcription in E. coli. This inhibition can be relieved by adding lactose or isopropyl-β-D-thiogalactopyranoside (IPTG).
   3260..3337    -  promoter       lacI promoter: lacI
   3395..2       +  promoter       T7 promoter (across the origin): promoter for bacteriophage T7 RNA polymerase
