[The description below was written by a language model from this plasmid's Addgene catalogue record and pLannotate feature annotations shown in this document.]
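Description:
pJK_ToeRepG2_N19_trigger is a bacterial expression plasmid built on the pCDFDuet backbone (3,411 bp in the sequenced record) that produces a short synthetic regulatory RNA rather than a protein. It replicates in E. coli from the CloDF13 (CDF) origin, which is compatible with other common plasmid origins and so allows it to be maintained alongside additional plasmids in the same cell. Selection is through the aadA aminoglycoside adenylyltransferase gene (SmR), expressed from a bla-type promoter and conferring streptomycin and spectinomycin resistance. The backbone also carries lacI with its own promoter, along with a CAP binding site and a small nonfunctional tetracycline-resistance fragment that appear to be backbone remnants.

The payload is an approximately 80 bp synthetic insert, introduced by Gibson assembly, encoding the trigger RNA for second-generation toehold repressor number 19. In the feature table, a T7 promoter spans the sequence origin and a T7 terminator lies shortly downstream, so the trigger sits in the compact interval between them and is transcribed by T7 RNA polymerase as a defined short transcript; no lac operator is annotated next to the promoter. Expression therefore requires a host that supplies T7 RNA polymerase.

Toehold repressors are de novo-designed riboregulators in which a cognate trigger RNA binds a switch RNA and turns off translation of a downstream gene. This plasmid supplies the trigger half of such a pair and would typically be co-transformed with a compatible plasmid carrying the matching switch and reporter, which is not part of this construct, to measure repression, test orthogonality, or build multi-input RNA logic circuits in cells.
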