Addgene plasmid #132747: pJK_ToeRepG2_N19_trigger
Purpose: T7 RNAP-driven expression of second-generation toehold repressor index 19 trigger RNA
Depositing lab: Alexander Green & Peng Yin. Depositing organization: Harvard University. Publication: De novo-designed translation-repressing riboregulators for multi-input cellular logic. Kim J, Zhou Y, Carlson PD, Teichmann M, Chaudhary S, Simmel FC, Silver PA, Collins JJ, Lucks JB, Yin P, Green AA. Nat Chem Biol. 2019 Dec;15(12):1173-1182. doi: 10.1038/s41589-019-0388-1. Epub 2019 Nov 4. PubMed 31686032.
Backbone
  Vector backbone: pCDFduet
  Backbone size w/o insert (bp): 3331
  Vector type: Bacterial Expression
Growth in bacteria
  Bacterial resistance: Streptomycin, 50 μg/mL
  Growth temperature: 37°C
  Growth strain: DH5alpha
  Copy number: High Copy
Gene/Insert
  Gene/Insert name: ToeRepG2_N19_trigger
  Species: Synthetic
  Insert size (bp): 80
  Cloning method: Gibson Cloning
  Sequencing primers: 5′ CGTTACTGGTTTCACATTCACCACCC
Terms and licenses: Academic/Nonprofit Terms; Industry Terms: Not Available to Industry
Depositor comments: Please visit https://www.biorxiv.org/content/10.1101/501783v1 for bioRxiv preprint.
How to cite: pJK_ToeRepG2_N19_trigger was a gift from Alexander Green & Peng Yin (Addgene plasmid # 132747 ; http://n2t.net/addgene:132747 ; RRID:Addgene_132747)
