>Addgene plasmid #132747 | pJK_ToeRepG2_N19_trigger | depositor partial sequence | sequence record 255239 | Second generation toehold repressor trigger N19
GGGACGGTTAAGTGATGCGACTTAACCGTACACTTTATCATCACCGCCTTTATCACTCTATTCACTTCAT
TCTTTATCAC
